Addgene plasmid #108532: pAJM.661
Purpose: TtgRAM + PTtg-YFP Reporter. Nar sensor for use in non-Marionette strain.
Depositing lab: Christopher Voigt. Depositing organization: Massachusetts Institute of Technology. Publication: Escherichia coli "Marionette" strains with 12 highly optimized small-molecule sensors. Meyer AJ, Segall-Shapiro TH, Glassey E, Zhang J, Voigt CA. Nat Chem Biol. 2018 Nov 26. pii: 10.1038/s41589-018-0168-3. doi: 10.1038/s41589-018-0168-3. PubMed 30478458.
Backbone
  Vector backbone: p15A-Kan
  Vector type: Bacterial Expression
Growth in bacteria
  Bacterial resistance: Kanamycin, 50 μg/mL
  Growth temperature: 37°C
  Growth strain: NEB Stable
  Copy number: Low Copy
Gene/Insert
  Gene/Insert name: TtgRAM + PTtg-YFP
  Species: Synthetic
  Mutation: TtgR: R130H A144T A148V
  Cloning method: Gibson Cloning
Terms and licenses: Academic/Nonprofit Terms; Industry Terms: Not Available to Industry
Depositor comments: Please visit https://www.biorxiv.org/content/early/2018/04/10/285866 for bioRxiv preprint.
How to cite: pAJM.661 was a gift from Christopher Voigt (Addgene plasmid # 108532 ; http://n2t.net/addgene:108532 ; RRID:Addgene_108532)
