[The description below was written by a language model from this plasmid's Addgene catalogue record and pLannotate feature annotations shown in this document.]
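Description:
pAJM.661 is a 3,852 nt bacterial expression plasmid built on a p15A-Kan backbone. It carries a complete small-molecule sensor for E. coli: a regulator and its reporter output on one vector. It replicates from the p15A origin, which the catalogue lists as low copy and which is compatible with ColE1-type plasmids. Selection is with kanamycin through the aph(3')-Ia (KanR) gene. The feature table also shows short fragments matching the tet promoter, TcR, bom and the RSF origin. These are small partial hits around the p15A region and are most likely backbone remnants or homology matches rather than functional elements.

The synthetic insert, assembled by Gibson cloning, has two parts. The first is TtgR, the Pseudomonas putida repressor of the ttgABC efflux operon, present here as the "AM" variant with the substitutions R130H, A144T and A148V. It sits immediately downstream of a lacIq promoter fragment, which presumably provides constitutive expression. The second is a YFP reporter (annotated as EYFP) driven by the TtgR-regulated PTtg promoter. The automated annotation does not pick up PTtg itself. The sTRSV hammerhead ribozyme lies upstream of the YFP coding sequence, where such ribozymes typically act as insulators by cleaving off the variable 5' leader of the transcript. TtgR represses PTtg until the inducer, abbreviated "Nar" in the record, relieves that repression and fluorescence rises.

The plasmid comes from the work that produced the E. coli "Marionette" strains with twelve optimized sensors. It is intended for using or characterizing this sensor in strains that lack the genomically integrated Marionette regulators.
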