Features (pLannotate 1.2.2; 11 found; start..end, strand, type, name):
      1..50      +  misc_RNA       sTRSV HHRz: hammerhead ribozyme from the tobacco ringspot virus satellite RNA (Khvorova et al., 2003)
    100..819     +  CDS            EYFP: enhanced YFP mammalian codon-optimized
    893..966     +  promoter       lacIq promoter (fragment): lacI (mutant); In the lacIq allele, a single base change in the promoter boosts expression of the lacI gene about 10-fold.
    967..1596    +  CDS            ttgR: TTGR_PSEPT - Experimental evidence at protein level: Swiss-Prot protein existence level 1. Represses expression from the ttgABC operon promoter and its own expression. Binds to a promoter region between the divergently transcribed ttgR and ttgABC genes/operons; in the presence of chloramphenicol or tetracycline this binding no longer occurs and ttgR and ttgABC are derepressed. This suggests that TtgR binds these antibiotics. From Pseudomonas putida (strain DOT-T1E).
   1704..1722    -  promoter       tet promoter (fragment): E. coli promoter for tetracycline efflux protein gene
   1732..1852    +  CDS            TcR (fragment): tetracycline efflux protein; tet; confers resistance to tetracycline
   1871..1893    -  rep_origin     RSF ori (fragment): Plasmids containing the RSF 1030 origin of replication can be propagated in E. coli cells that contain additional plasmids with compatible origins.
   1910..1936    +  misc_feature   bom (fragment): basis of mobility region from pBR322
   2035..2090    -  rep_origin     RSF ori (fragment): Plasmids containing the RSF 1030 origin of replication can be propagated in E. coli cells that contain additional plasmids with compatible origins.
   2178..2723    -  rep_origin     p15A ori: Plasmids containing the medium-copy-number p15A origin of replication can be propagated in E. coli cells that contain a second plasmid with the ColE1 origin.
   2812..3627    -  CDS            KanR: aminoglycoside phosphotransferase; aph(3')-Ia; confers resistance to kanamycin in bacteria or G418 (Geneticin®) in eukaryotes
>Addgene plasmid #108532 | pAJM.661 | addgene full sequence | sequence record 213316 | Addgene NGS Result
CTGTCACCGGATGTGCTTTCCGGTCTGATGAGTCCGTGAGGACGAAACAGCCTCTACAAATAATTTTGTT
TAATACTAGAGAAAGAGGGGAAATACTAGATGGTGAGCAAGGGCGAGGAGCTGTTCACCGGGGTGGTGCC
CATCCTGGTCGAGCTGGACGGCGACGTAAACGGCCACAAGTTCAGCGTGTCCGGCGAGGGCGAGGGCGAT
GCCACCTACGGCAAGCTGACCCTGAAGTTCATCTGCACCACAGGCAAGCTGCCCGTGCCCTGGCCCACCC
TCGTGACCACCTTCGGCTACGGCCTGCAATGCTTCGCCCGCTACCCCGACCACATGAAGCTGCACGACTT
CTTCAAGTCCGCCATGCCCGAAGGCTACGTCCAGGAGCGCACCATCTTCTTCAAGGACGACGGCAACTAC
AAGACCCGCGCCGAGGTGAAGTTCGAGGGCGACACCCTGGTGAACCGCATCGAGCTGAAGGGCATCGACT
TCAAGGAGGACGGCAACATCCTGGGGCACAAGCTGGAGTACAACTACAACAGCCACAACGTCTATATCAT
GGCCGACAAGCAGAAGAACGGCATCAAGGTGAACTTCAAGATCCGCCACAACATCGAGGACGGCAGCGTG
CAGCTCGCCGACCACTACCAGCAGAACACCCCAATCGGCGACGGCCCCGTGCTGCTGCCCGACAACCACT
ACCTTAGCTACCAGTCCGCCCTGAGCAAAGACCCCAACGAGAAGCGCGATCACATGGTCCTGCTGGAGTT
CGTGACCGCCGCCGGGATCACTCTCGGCATGGACGAGCTGTACAAGTAACTCGGTACCAAATTCCAGAAA
AGAGGCCTCCCGAAAGGGGGGCCTTTTTTCGTTTTGGTCCAATGGCGGCGCGCCATCGAATGGTGCAAAA
CCTTTCGCGGTATGGCATGATAGCGCCCGGAAGAGAGTCAATTCAGGGAGGTGAATATGGTTCGTCGTAC
CAAAGAAGAGGCACAAGAAACCCGTGCACAGATTATTGAAGCAGCAGAACGTGCATTCTATAAACGTGGT
GTTGCACGTACCACCCTGGCAGATATTGCAGAACTGGCAGGCGTTACCCGTGGTGCAATTTATTGGCATT
TTAACAACAAAGCCGAACTGGTTCAGGCACTGCTGGATAGCCTGCATGAAACCCATGATCATCTGGCACG
TGCAAGCGAAAGCGAAGATGAAGTTGATCCGCTGGGTTGTATGCGTAAACTGCTGCTGCAGGTTTTTAAT
GAACTGGTTCTGGATGCACGTACCCGTCGTATTAATGAAATCCTGCATCACAAATGCGAGTTCACCGATG
ATATGTGTGAAATTCGTCAGCAGCATCAGAGCGCAGTTCTGGATTGTCATAAAGGTATTACCCTGACACT
GGCAAATGTAGTTCGTCGTGGTCAGCTGCCTGGTGAACTGGATGCAGAACGTGCCGCAGTTGCAATGTTT
GCCTATGTTGATGGTCTGATTCGTCGTTGGCTGCTGCTGCCGGATAGCGTTGATCTGCTGGGTGATGTTG
AAAAATGGGTTGATACCGGTCTGGATATGCTGCGTCTGAGTCCGGCACTGCGTAAATAATGATAAGGATC
CTAATTGGTAACGAATCAGACAATTGACGGCTCGAGGGAGTAGCATAGGGTTTGCAGAATCCCTGCTTCG
TCCATTTGACAGGCACATTATGCATCGATGATAAGCTGTCAAACATGAGCAGATCCTCTACGCCGGACGC
ATCGTGGCCGGCATCACCGGCGCCACAGGTGCGGTTGCTGGCGCCTATATCGCCGACATCACCGATGGGG
AAGATCGGGCTCGCCACTTCGGGCTCATGAGCAAATATTTTATCTGAGGTGCTTCCTCGCTCACTGACTC
GCTGCACGAGGCAGACCTCAGCGCTAGCGGAGTGTATACTGGCTTACTATGTTGGCACTGATGAGGGTGT
CAGTGAAGTGCTTCATGTGGCAGGAGAAAAAAGGCTGCACCGGTGCGTCAGCAGAATATGTGATACAGGA
TATATTCCGCTTCCTCGCTCACTGACTCGCTACGCTCGGTCGTTCGACTGCGGCGAGCGGAAATGGCTTA
CGAACGGGGCGGAGATTTCCTGGAAGATGCCAGGAAGATACTTAACAGGGAAGTGAGAGGGCCGCGGCAA
AGCCGTTTTTCCATAGGCTCCGCCCCCCTGACAAGCATCACGAAATCTGACGCTCAAATCAGTGGTGGCG
AAACCCGACAGGACTATAAAGATACCAGGCGTTTCCCCCTGGCGGCTCCCTCGTGCGCTCTCCTGTTCCT
GCCTTTCGGTTTACCGGTGTCATTCCGCTGTTATGGCCGCGTTTGTCTCATTCCACGCCTGACACTCAGT
TCCGGGTAGGCAGTTCGCTCCAAGCTGGACTGTATGCACGAACCCCCCGTTCAGTCCGACCGCTGCGCCT
TATCCGGTAACTATCGTCTTGAGTCCAACCCGGAAAGACATGCAAAAGCACCACTGGCAGCAGCCACTGG
TAATTGATTTAGAGGAGTTAGTCTTGAAGTCATGCGCCGGTTAAGGCTAAACTGAAAGGACAAGTTTTGG
TGACTGCGCTCCTCCAAGCCAGTTACCTCGGTTCAAAGAGTTGGTAGCTCAGAGAACCTTCGAAAAACCG
CCCTGCAAGGCGGTTTTTTCGTTTTCAGAGCAAGAGATTACGCGCAGACCAAAACGATCTCAAGAAGATC
ATCTTATTAAGGGGTCTGACGCTCAGTGGAACGAAAAATCAATCTAAAGTATATATGAGTAAACTTGGTC
TGACAGTTACCTTAGAAAAACTCATCGAGCATCAAATGAAACTGCAATTTATTCATATCAGGATTATCAA
TACCATATTTTTGAAAAAGCCGTTTCTGTAATGAAGGAGAAAACTCACCGAGGCAGTTCCATAGGATGGC
AAGATCCTGGTATCGGTCTGCGATTCCGACTCGTCCAACATCAATACAACCTATTAATTTCCCCTCGTCA
AAAATAAGGTTATCAAGTGAGAAATCACCATGAGTGACGACTGAATCCGGTGAGAATGGCAAAAGCTTAT
GCATTTCTTTCCAGACTTGTTCAACAGGCCAGCCATTACGCTCGTCATCAAAATCACTCGCATCAACCAA
ACCGTTATTCATTCGTGATTGCGCCTGAGCGAGACGAAATACGCGATCGCTGTTAAAAGGACAATTACAA
ACAGGAATCGAATGCAACCGGCGCAGGAACACTGCCAGCGCATCAACAATATTTTCACCTGAATCAGGAT
ATTCTTCTAATACCTGGAATGCTGTTTTCCCGGGGATCGCAGTGGTGAGTAACCATGCATCATCAGGAGT
ACGGATAAAATGCTTGATGGTCGGAAGAGGCATAAATTCCGTCAGCCAGTTTAGTCTGACCATCTCATCT
GTAACATCATTGGCAACGCTACCTTTGCCATGTTTCAGAAACAACTCTGGCGCATCGGGCTTCCCATACA
ATCGATAGATTGTCGCACCTGATTGCCCGACATTATCGCGAGCCCATTTATACCCATATAAATCAGCATC
CATGTTGGAATTTAATCGCGGCCTGGAGCAAGACGTTTCCCGTTGAATATGGCTCATAACACCCCTTGTA
TTACTGTTTATGTAAGCAGACAGTTTTATTGTTCATGATGATATATTTTTATCTTGTGCAATGTACATCA
GAGATTTTGAGACACAACCAATTATTGAAGGCCTCCCTAACGGGGGGCCTTTTTTTGTTTCTGGTCTCCC
GCTTAACGATCGTTGGCTGCACCCAGCAGTATTTACAAACAACCATGAATGTAAGTATATTCCTTAGCAA
AG
