>Addgene plasmid #108532 | pAJM.661 | addgene partial sequence | sequence record 223469 | EGFP-C 5'-CATGGTCCTGCTGGAGTTCGTG-3'
CGGCATGGACGAGCTGTACAAGTAACTCGGTACCAAATTCCAGAAAAGAGGCCTCCCGAAAGGGGGGCCT
TTTTTCGTTTTGGTCCAATGGCGGCGCGCCATCGAATGGTGCAAAACCTTTCGCGGTATGGCATGATAGC
GCCCGGAAGAGAGTCAATTCAGGGAGGTGAATATGGTTCGTCGTACCAAAGAAGAGGCACAAGAAACCCG
TGCACAGATTATTGAAGCAGCAGAACGTGCATTCTATAAACGTGGTGTTGCACGTACCACCCTGGCAGAT
ATTGCAGAACTGGCAGGCGTTACCCGTGGTGCAATTTATTGGCATTTTAACAACAAAGCCGAACTGGTTC
AGGCACTGCTGGATAGCCTGCATGAAACCCATGATCATCTGGCACGTGCAAGCGAAAGCGAAGATGAAGT
TGATCCGCTGGGTTGTATGCGTAAACTGCTGCTGCAGGTTTTTAATGAACTGGTTCTGGATGCACGTACC
CGTCGTATTAATGAAATCCTGCATCACAAATGCGAGTTCACCGATGATATGTGTGAAATTCGTCAGCAGC
ATCAGAGCGCAGTTCTGGATTGTCATAAAGGTATTACCCTGACACTGGCAAATGTAGTTCGTCGTGGTCA
GCTGCCTGGTGAACTGGATGCAGAACGTGCCGCAGTTGCAATGTTTGCCTATGTTGATGGTCTGATTCGT
CGTTGGCTGCTGCTGCCGGATAGCGTTGATCTGCTGGGTGATGTTGAAAAATGGGTTGATACCGGTCTGG
ATATGCTGCGTCTGAGTCCGGCACTGCGTAAATAATGATAAGGATCCTAATTGGTAACGAATCAGACAAT
TGACGGCTCGAGGGA
